>Addgene plasmid #219982 | pOCC240-MBP-eIF4A-mCherry | addgene full sequence | sequence record 436882 | Addgene NGS Result
AGCTGCCACCATTTTGTTCGCCCAGGACTCTAGCTATAGTTCTAGTGGTTGGCTACGTATACTCCGGAAT
ATTAATAGATCATGGAGATAATTAAAATGATAACCATCTCGCAAATAAATAAGTATTTTACTGTTTTCGT
AACAGTTTTGTAATAAAAAAACCTATAAATATTCCGGATTATTCATACCGTCCCACCATCGGGCGCGGAT
CGCCACCATGGGCATGAAAATCGAAGAAGGTAAACTGGTAATCTGGATTAACGGCGATAAAGGCTATAAC
GGTCTCGCTGAAGTCGGTAAGAAATTCGAGAAAGATACCGGAATTAAAGTCACCGTTGAGCATCCGGATA
AACTGGAAGAGAAATTCCCACAGGTTGCGGCAACTGGCGATGGCCCTGACATTATCTTCTGGGCACACGA
CCGCTTTGGTGGCTACGCTCAATCTGGCCTGTTGGCTGAAATCACCCCGGACAAAGCGTTCCAGGACAAG
CTGTATCCGTTTACCTGGGATGCCGTACGTTACAACGGCAAGCTGATTGCTTACCCGATCGCTGTTGAAG
CGTTATCGCTGATTTATAACAAAGATCTGCTGCCGAACCCGCCAAAAACCTGGGAAGAGATCCCGGCGCT
GGATAAAGAACTGAAAGCGAAAGGTAAGAGCGCGCTGATGTTCAACCTGCAAGAACCGTACTTCACCTGG
CCGCTGATTGCTGCTGACGGGGGTTATGCGTTCAAGTATGAAAACGGCAAGTACGACATTAAAGACGTGG
GCGTGGATAACGCTGGCGCGAAAGCGGGTCTGACCTTCCTGGTTGACCTGATTAAAAACAAACACATGAA
TGCAGACACCGATTACTCCATCGCAGAAGCTGCCTTTAATAAAGGCGAAACAGCGATGACCATCAACGGC
CCGTGGGCATGGTCCAACATCGACACCAGCAAAGTGAATTATGGTGTAACGGTACTGCCGACCTTCAAGG
GTCAACCATCCAAACCGTTCGTTGGCGTGCTGAGCGCAGGTATTAACGCCGCCAGTCCGAACAAAGAGCT
GGCAAAAGAGTTCCTCGAAAACTATCTGCTGACTGATGAAGGTCTGGAAGCGGTTAATAAAGACAAACCG
CTGGGTGCCGTAGCGCTGAAGTCTTACGAGGAAGAGTTGGTGAAAGATCCGCGTATTGCCGCCACTATGG
AAAACGCCCAGAAAGGTGAAATCATGCCGAACATCCCGCAGATGTCCGCTTTCTGGTATGCCGTGCGTAC
TGCGGTGATCAACGCCGCCAGCGGTCGTCAGACTGTCGATGAAGCCCTGAAAGACGCGCAGACTAATTCG
AGCTCGAACAACAACAACAATAACAATAACAACAACAGCAGCGGCAGACTGGAAGTTCTGTTCCAGGGGC
CGGCGGCCGCAATGTCGGAAGGTATAACCGATATTGAGGAGAGTCAGATACAAACAAATTATGACAAGGT
GGTTTATAAATTCGACGATATGGAATTGGACGAGAACTTGTTGCGTGGCGTGTTTGGATATGGCTTTGAG
GAGCCGTCCGCGATTCAACAGAGGGCCATAATGCCGATTATCGAAGGACACGACGTACTGGCTCAAGCCC
AAAGCGGAACGGGTAAAACAGGAACTTTTTCTATTGCCGCTTTGCAGCGTATCGATACCTCAGTCAAAGC
CCCCCAAGCGTTGATGTTGGCGCCTACTAGAGAGTTGGCGTTGCAGATACAAAAAGTTGTCATGGCACTC
GCATTTCACATGGATATCAAAGTACACGCCTGCATTGGAGGAACGTCATTTGTAGAGGACGCGGAAGGAC
TGAGAGACGCACAGATTGTTGTCGGTACACCCGGTCGTGTATTCGATAATATTCAACGTCGCAGATTCCG
CACGGATAAGATAAAGATGTTTATTCTTGATGAGGCTGATGAAATGCTCTCATCCGGATTTAAGGAACAA
ATATATCAAATTTTCACCTTGTTGCCACCAACAACGCAGGTGGTTCTGCTCTCCGCGACTATGCCGAATG
ACGTCCTGGAGGTTACCACAAAGTTCATGCGTAATCCTGTCCGCATCCTCGTCAAGAAAGACGAGCTTAC
TCTGGAAGGAATTAAACAGTTCTATGTAAATGTAGAGGAGGAAGAATACAAGTACGAATGTCTGACTGAT
TTGTACGATTCAATATCCGTCACTCAAGCCGTTATCTTTTGCAACACTAGAAGAAAAGTTGAGGAACTGA
CAACAAAGCTTCGCAACGATAAGTTCACAGTCTCTGCCATATATTCAGACTTGCCCCAACAAGAACGCGA
CACCATAATGAAAGAATTTAGAAGCGGTTCGTCCAGGATTCTCATATCTACCGACTTGTTGGCCAGGGGC
ATTGATGTGCAGCAGGTAAGTCTCGTGATCAACTATGATCTGCCGGCCAACAAAGAAAACTATATACATC
GTATAGGACGTGGAGGCCGTTTTGGACGCAAGGGCGTAGCAATTAATTTCGTCACTAACGAAGACGTAGG
TGCCATGAGGGAGCTTGAGAAATTTTATTCCACCCAGATCGAAGAGCTGCCGTCAGATATTGCTACACTG
TTGAATGGCGCGCCGGGATCCAGCGAAAACTTGTATTTCCAGGGCATGGTGAGCAAGGGCGAGGAGGATA
ACATGGCCATCATCAAGGAGTTCATGCGCTTCAAGGTGCACATGGAGGGCTCCGTGAACGGCCACGAGTT
CGAGATCGAGGGCGAGGGCGAGGGCCGCCCCTACGAGGGCACCCAGACCGCCAAGCTGAAGGTGACCAAG
GGTGGCCCCCTGCCCTTCGCCTGGGACATCCTGTCCCCTCAGTTCATGTACGGCTCCAAGGCCTACGTGA
AGCACCCCGCCGACATCCCCGACTACTTGAAGCTGTCCTTCCCCGAGGGCTTCAAGTGGGAGCGCGTGAT
GAACTTCGAGGACGGCGGCGTGGTGACCGTGACCCAGGACTCCTCCCTGCAGGACGGCGAGTTCATCTAC
AAGGTGAAGCTGCGCGGCACCAACTTCCCCTCCGACGGCCCCGTAATGCAGAAGAAGACGATGGGCTGGG
AGGCCTCCTCCGAGCGGATGTACCCCGAGGACGGCGCCCTGAAGGGCGAGATCAAGCAGAGGCTGAAGCT
GAAGGACGGCGGCCACTACGACGCTGAGGTCAAGACCACCTACAAGGCCAAGAAGCCCGTGCAGCTGCCC
GGCGCCTACAACGTCAACATCAAGTTGGACATCACCTCCCACAACGAGGACTACACCATCGTGGAACAGT
ACGAACGCGCCGAGGGCCGCCACTCCACCGGCGGCATGGACGAGCTGTACAAGCTGGAAGTTCTGTTCCA
GGGGCCGGGCAGCAGCCATCACCATCACCATCACAGTGGATAATAGAAGCTTGTCGAGAAGTACTAGAGG
ATCATAATCAGCCATACCACATTTGTAGAGGTTTTACTTGCTTTAAAAAACCTCCCACACCTCCCCCTGA
ACCTGAAACATAAAATGAATGCAATTGTTGTTGTTAACTTGTTTATTGCAGCTTATAATGGTTACAAATA
AAGCAATAGCATCACAAATTTCACAAATAAAGCATTTTTTTCACTGCATTCTAGTTGTGGTTTGTCCAAA
CTCATCAATGTATCTTATCATGTCTGGATCTGATCACTGCTTGAGCCTAGGAGATCCGAACCAGATAAGT
GAAAGCCTGCATCCGCAGATCTTAATTAATAAAACACGATACATTGTTATTAGTACATTTATTAAGCGCT
AGATTCTGTGCGTTGTTGATTTACAGACAATTGTTGTACGTATTTTAATAATTCATTAAATTTATAATCT
TTAGGGTGGTATGTTAGAGCGAAAATCAAATGATTTTCAGCGTCTTTATATCTGAATTTAAATATTAAAT
CCTCAATAGATTTGTAAAATAGGTTTCGATTAGTTTCAAACAAGGGTTGTTTTTCCGAACCGATGGCTGG
ACTATCTAATGGATTTTCGCTCAACGCCACAAAACTTGCCAAATCTTGTAGCAGCAATCTAGCTTTGTCG
ATATTCGTTTGTGTTTTGTTTTGTAATAAAGGTTCGACGTCGTTCAAAATATTATGCGCTTTTGTATTTC
TTTCATCACTGTCGTTAGTGTACAATTGACTCGACGTAAACACGTTAAATAACGCTTGGACATATTTAAC
ATCGGGCGTGTTAGCTTTATTAGGCCGATTATCGTCGTCGTCCCAACCCTCGTCGTTAGAAGTTGCTTCC
GAAGACGATTTTGCCATAGCCACACGACGCCTATTAATTGTGTCGGCTAACACGTCCGCGATCAAATTTG
TAGTTGAGCTTTTTGGGCCTCATGGGCCTTCCGCTCACTGCCCGCTTTCCAGTCGGGAAACCTGTCGTGC
CAGCTGCATTAACATGGTCATAGCTGTTTCCTTGCGTATTGGGCGCTCTCCGCTTCCTCGCTCACTGACT
CGCTGCGCTCGGTCGTTCGGGTAAAGCCTGGGGTGCCTAATGAGCAAAAGGCCAGCAAAAGGCCAGGAAC
CGTAAAAAGGCCGCGTTGCTGGCGTTTTTCCATAGGCTCCGCCCCCCTGACGAGCATCACAAAAATCGAC
GCTCAAGTCAGAGGTGGCGAAACCCGACAGGACTATAAAGATACCAGGCGTTTCCCCCTGGAAGCTCCCT
CGTGCGCTCTCCTGTTCCGACCCTGCCGCTTACCGGATACCTGTCCGCCTTTCTCCCTTCGGGAAGCGTG
GCGCTTTCTCATAGCTCACGCTGTAGGTATCTCAGTTCGGTGTAGGTCGTTCGCTCCAAGCTGGGCTGTG
TGCACGAACCCCCCGTTCAGCCCGACCGCTGCGCCTTATCCGGTAACTATCGTCTTGAGTCCAACCCGGT
AAGACACGACTTATCGCCACTGGCAGCAGCCACTGGTAACAGGATTAGCAGAGCGAGGTATGTAGGCGGT
GCTACAGAGTTCTTGAAGTGGTGGCCTAACTACGGCTACACTAGAAGAACAGTATTTGGTATCTGCGCTC
TGCTGAAGCCAGTTACCTTCGGAAAAAGAGTTGGTAGCTCTTGATCCGGCAAACAAACCACCGCTGGTAG
CGGTGGTTTTTTTGTTTGCAAGCAGCAGATTACGCGCAGAAAAAAAGGATCTCAAGAAGATCCTTTGATC
TTTTCTACGGGGTCTGACGCTCAGTGGAACGAAAACTCACGTTAAGGGATTTTGGTCATGAGATTATCAA
AAAGGATCTTCACCTAGATCCTTTTAAATTAAAAATGAAGTTTTAAATCAATCTAAAGTATATATGAGTA
AACTTGGTCTGACAGTTACCAATGCTTAATCAGTGAGGCACCTATCTCAGCGATCTGTCTATTTCGTTCA
TCCATAGTTGCCTGACTCCCCGTCGTGTAGATAACTACGATACGGGAGGGCTTACCATCTGGCCCCAGTG
CTGCAATGATACCGCGAGAACCACGCTCACCGGCTCCAGATTTATCAGCAATAAACCAGCCAGCCGGAAG
GGCCGAGCGCAGAAGTGGTCCTGCAACTTTATCCGCCTCCATCCAGTCTATTAATTGTTGCCGGGAAGCT
AGAGTAAGTAGTTCGCCAGTTAATAGTTTGCGCAACGTTGTTGCCATTGCTACAGGCATCGTGGTGTCAC
GCTCGTCGTTTGGTATGGCTTCATTCAGCTCCGGTTCCCAACGATCAAGGCGAGTTACATGATCCCCCAT
GTTGTGCAAAAAAGCGGTTAGCTCCTTCGGTCCTCCGATCGTTGTCAGAAGTAAGTTGGCCGCAGTGTTA
TCACTCATGGTTATGGCAGCACTGCATAATTCTCTTACTGTCATGCCATCCGTAAGATGCTTTTCTGTGA
CTGGTGAGTACTCAACCAAGTCATTCTGAGAATAGTGTATGCGGCGACCGAGTTGCTCTTGCCCGGCGTC
AATACGGGATAATACCGCGCCACATAGCAGAACTTTAAAAGTGCTCATCATTGGAAAACGTTCTTCGGGG
CGAAAACTCTCAAGGATCTTACCGCTGTTGAGATCCAGTTCGATGTAACCCACTCGTGCACCCAACTGAT
CTTCAGCATCTTTTACTTTCACCAGCGTTTCTGGGTGAGCAAAAACAGGAAGGCAAAATGCCGCAAAAAA
GGGAATAAGGGCGACACGGAAATGTTGAATACTCATACTCTTCCTTTTTCAATATTATTGAAGCATTTAT
CAGGGTTATTGTCTCATGAGCGGATACATATTTGAATGTATTTAGAAAAATAAACAAATAGGGGTTCCGC
GCACATTTCCCCGAAAAGTGCCACCTAAATTGTAAGCGTTAATATTTTGTTAAAATTCGCGTTAAATTTT
TGTTAAATCAGCTCATTTTTTAACCAATAGGCCGAAATCGGCAAAATCCCTTATAAATCAAAAGAATAGA
CCGAGATAGGGTTGAGTGGCCGCTACAGGGCGCTCCCATTCGCCATTCAGGCTGCGCAACTGTTGGGAAG
GGCGTTTCGGTGCGGGCCTCTTCGCTATTACGCCAGCTGGCGAAAGGGGGATGTGCTGCAAGGCGATTAA
GTTGGGTAACGCCAGGGTTTTCCCAGTCACGACGTTGTAAAACGACGGCCAGTGAGCGCGACGTAATACG
ACTCACTATAGGGCGAATTGGCGGAAGGCCGTCAAGGCCGTGACGTTAAAACTATTAAGCCATCCAATCG
ACCGTTAGTCGAATCAGGACCGCTGGTGCGAGAAGCCGCGAAGTATGGCGAATGCATCGTATAACGTGTG
GAGTCCGCTCATTAGAGCGTCATGTTTAGACAAGAAAGCTACATATTTAATTGATCCCGATGATTTTATT
GATAAATTGACCCTAACTCCATACACGGTATTCTACAATGGCGGGGTTTTGGTCAAAATTTCCGGACTGC
GATTGTACATGCTGTTAACGGCTCCGCCCACTATTAATGAAATTAAAAATTCCAATTTTAAAAAACGCAG
CAAGAGAAACATTTGTATGAAAGAATGCGTAGAAGGAAAGAAAAATGTCGTGGACATGCTGAACAACAAG
ATTAATATGCCTCCGTGTATAAAAAAAATATTGAACGATTTGAAAGAAAACAATGTACCGCGCGGCGGTA
TGTACAGGAAGAGGTTTATACTAAACTGTTACATTGCAAACGTGGTTTCGTGTGCCAAGTGTGAAAACCG
ATGTTTAATCAAGGCTCTGACGCATTTCTACAACCACGACTCCAAGTGTGTGGGTGAAGTCATGCATCTT
TTAATCAAATCCCAAGATGTGTATAAACCACCAAACTGCCAAAAAATGAAAACTGTGGACAAGCTCTGTC
CGTTTGCTGGCAACTGCAAGGGTCTCAATCCTATTTGTAATTATTGAATAATAAAACAATTATAAATGCT
AAATTTGTTTTTTATTAACGATACAAACCAAACGCAACAAGAACATTTGTAGTATTATCTATAATTGAAA
ACGCGTAGTTATAATCGCTGAGGTAATATTTAAAATCATTTTCAAATGATTCACAGTTAATTTGCGACAA
TATAATTTTATTTTCACATAAACTAGACGCCTTGTCGTCTTCTTCTTCGTATTCCTTCTCTTTTTCATTT
TTCTCCTCATAAAAATTAACATAGTTATTATCGTATCCATATATGTATCTATCGTATAGAGTAAATTTTT
TGTTGTCATAAATATATATGTCTTTTTTAATGGGGTGTATAGTACCGCTGCGCATAGTTTTTCTGTAATT
TACAACAGTGCTATTTTCTGGTAGTTCTTCGGAGTGTGTTGCTTTAATTATTAAATTTATATAATCAATG
AATTTGGGATCGTCGGTTTTGTACAATATGTTGCCGGCATAGTACGCAGCTTCTTCTAGTTCAATTACAC
CATTTTTTAGCAGCACCGGATTAACATAACTTTCCAAAATGTTGTACGAACCGTTAAACAAAAACAGTTC
ACCTCCCTTTTCTATACTATTGTCTGCGAGCAGTTGTTTGTTGTTAAAAATAACAGCCATTGTAATGAGA
CGCACAAACTAATATCACA
Features (pLannotate 1.2.2; 18 found; start..end, strand, type, name):
     79..170     +  promoter       polyhedrin promoter: polh from Autographa californica; promoter for the baculovirus polyhedrin gene
    224..1324    +  CDS            MBP: maltose binding protein from E. coli; malE (mutated); This version of the gene does not encode a signal sequence, so MBP will remain in the cytosol.
   1412..2596    +  CDS            TIF1: IF4A_YEAST - Also known as TIF41A. Experimental evidence at protein level: Swiss-Prot protein existence level 1. ATP-dependent RNA helicase which is a subunit of the eIF4F complex involved in cap recognition and is required for mRNA binding to ribosome. In the current model of translation initiation, eIF4A unwinds RNA secondary structures in the 5'-UTR of mRNAs which is necessary to allow efficient binding of the small ribosomal subunit, and subsequent scanning for the initiator codon. From Saccharomyces cerevisiae (strain ATCC 204508 / S288c) (Baker's yeast).
   2636..3343    +  CDS            mCherry: mCherry is a basic (constitutively fluorescent) red fluorescent protein published in 2004, derived from Discosoma sp.. It is reported to be a very rapidly-maturing monomer with low acid sensitivity.
   3377..3394    +  CDS            7xHis (fragment): 6xHis affinity tag
   3430..3513    +  CDS            large T antigen (fragment): large T antigen from SV40 (simian virus 40)
   3536..3670    +  polyA_signal   SV40 poly(A) signal: SV40 polyadenylation signal
   3743..4115    +  3'UTR          polyhedrin 3' UTR: 3' UTR from the Autographa californica nucleopolyhedrovirus polyhedrin gene (Suzuki et al., 2006)
   4375..4422    -  CDS            lacI (fragment): lac repressor; lacI; The lac repressor binds to the lac operator to inhibit transcription in E. coli. This inhibition can be relieved by adding lactose or isopropyl-β-D-thiogalactopyranoside (IPTG).
   4459..4499    -  rep_origin     RSF ori (fragment): Plasmids containing the RSF 1030 origin of replication can be propagated in E. coli cells that contain additional plasmids with compatible origins.
   4577..5165    -  rep_origin     ori: high-copy-number ColE1/pMB1/pBR322/pUC origin of replication
   5336..6196    -  CDS            AmpR: β-lactamase; bla; confers resistance to ampicillin, carbenicillin, and related antibiotics
   6197..6301    -  promoter       AmpR promoter: bla
   6327..6458    -  rep_origin     M13 ori (fragment): M13 bacteriophage origin of replication; arrow indicates direction of (+) strand synthesis
   6479..6635    -  CDS            lacZα (fragment): LacZα fragment of β-galactosidase; lacZ fragment
   6644..6662    +  promoter       T7 promoter: promoter for bacteriophage T7 RNA polymerase
   6765..7394    +  CDS            LEF-2: LEF2_NPVAC - Experimental evidence at protein level: Swiss-Prot protein existence level 1. Plays an essential role in viral DNA replication. Does not seem to participate in the initiation step but is rather important for the amplification of DNA. Also required for expression from the vp39 and polh promoters. From Autographa californica nuclear polyhedrosis virus (AcMNPV).
   7435..8040    +  CDS            ORF603: baculovirus ORF603 protein
