[The description below was written by a language model from this plasmid's Addgene catalogue record and pLannotate feature annotations shown in this document.]
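Description:
pOCC240-MBP-eIF4A-mCherry is an insect-cell expression plasmid built on the pOCC240 backbone and intended for production and purification of a fluorescently labelled yeast translation initiation factor. It is maintained in E. coli through a high-copy ColE1/pUC-type origin and selected with ampicillin via the β-lactamase gene. The annotation also picks up short fragments of M13 ori, lacZα, lacI and an RSF origin, along with a T7 promoter, which appear to be backbone remnants rather than functional parts of the payload.

The expression cassette is driven by the polyhedrin promoter of Autographa californica nucleopolyhedrovirus, a very strong, very late baculoviral promoter. It directs a single fusion protein made of a cytosolic (signal-sequence-free) maltose binding protein at the N terminus, the S. cerevisiae TIF1 coding sequence for eIF4A (the ATP-dependent RNA helicase subunit of the eIF4F complex), then mCherry and a C-terminal 6xHis tag. The cassette ends with an SV40 polyadenylation signal followed by the polyhedrin 3′ UTR. According to the depositor, both the MBP and His tags can be removed with 3C protease, leaving eIF4A-mCherry after affinity purification. The cleavage sites themselves are not annotated in the feature table.

The cassette is flanked by baculoviral sequence: LEF-2 and ORF603 upstream and the polyhedrin 3′ region downstream. This layout is typical of transfer vectors that recombine with baculovirus genomic DNA at the polyhedrin locus to generate recombinant virus, although the record does not describe the procedure. The stated purpose is purification of eIF4A-mCherry protein.
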