Addgene plasmid #219982: pOCC240-MBP-eIF4A-mCherry
Purpose: eIF4A-mCherry protein purification
Depositing lab: Simon Alberti. Depositing organization: Biotechnology Center (BIOTEC) of the Technische Universitaet Dresden.
Backbone
  Vector backbone: pOCC240
  Vector type: Insect Expression
Growth in bacteria
  Bacterial resistance: Ampicillin, 100 μg/mL
  Growth temperature: 37°C
  Growth strain: DH5alpha
  Copy number: High Copy
Gene/Insert
  Gene/Insert name: eIF4A-mCherry
  Species: S. cerevisiae (budding yeast)
  Entrez Gene: TIF1 (a.k.a. YKR059W)
  Tag / fusion protein: MBP (N terminal on insert); mCherry-6xHis (C terminal on insert)
  Cloning method: Restriction Enzyme; 5′ cloning site Unknown (unknown if destroyed)
Terms and licenses: Academic/Nonprofit Terms; Industry Terms: Not Available to Industry
Depositor comments: MBP- and His-tag can be cleaved with 3C-Protease
How to cite: pOCC240-MBP-eIF4A-mCherry was a gift from Simon Alberti (Addgene plasmid # 219982 ; http://n2t.net/addgene:219982 ; RRID:Addgene_219982)
